Addgene plasmid #112239: pET-MBP-CreM_E352A
Purpose: pET28-derived plasmid that expresses an N-terminal maltose binding fusion construct of CreM with E352A mutation
Depositing lab: Emily Balskus. Depositing organization: Harvard University. Publication: Discovery of a Diazo-Forming Enzyme in Cremeomycin Biosynthesis. Waldman AJ, Balskus EP. J Org Chem. 2018 May 29. doi: 10.1021/acs.joc.8b00367. PubMed 29771512.
Backbone
  Vector backbone: pET28-derived
Growth in bacteria
  Bacterial resistance: Kanamycin, 50 μg/mL
  Growth temperature: 37°C
  Growth strain: DH5alpha
  Copy number: High Copy
Gene/Insert
  Gene/Insert name: CreM_E352A
  Mutation: Glutamate 352 (E352) mutated to an alanine.
  GenBank ID: ALA99210.1
  Tag / fusion protein: MBP (N terminal on backbone)
  Cloning method: Restriction Enzyme; 5′ cloning site BamHI (unknown if destroyed); 3′ cloning site XhoI (unknown if destroyed)
  Sequencing primers: 5′ TAATACGACTCACTATAGGG
Terms and licenses: Academic/Nonprofit Terms; Industry Terms: Not Available to Industry
How to cite: pET-MBP-CreM_E352A was a gift from Emily Balskus (Addgene plasmid # 112239 ; http://n2t.net/addgene:112239 ; RRID:Addgene_112239)
