[The description below was written by a language model from this plasmid's Addgene catalogue record and pLannotate feature annotations shown in this document.]
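Description:
pET-MBP-CreM_E352A is a pET28-derived bacterial expression plasmid of about 8.1 kb for producing a mutant form of CreM, an enzyme studied in cremeomycin biosynthesis and diazo formation, as an N-terminal maltose binding protein fusion in E. coli. It replicates from a ColE1/pMB1-type origin and retains the pBR322-derived bom and rop elements. An f1 phage origin is also present. Selection is by kanamycin through an aph(3')-Ia aminoglycoside phosphotransferase gene. The catalogue lists the plasmid as high copy, although the annotated rop gene normally moderates copy number. Short fragments annotated as tetracycline resistance and an AmpR promoter appear to be backbone remnants rather than functional markers.

Expression is driven by a T7 promoter followed by a lac operator and the strong T7 gene 10 ribosome binding site. A plasmid-borne lacI gene supplies the repressor, so transcription depends on a host that provides T7 RNA polymerase and is induced with IPTG. The open reading frame begins with a short His-tag-like segment and a thrombin cleavage site, followed by signal-sequence-free MBP, which remains cytosolic, and a second His-type stretch. The feature table leaves the region between this tag and a further His-type tag unannotated. This gap corresponds in position to the CreM_E352A insert cloned between BamHI and XhoI, and a T7 terminator closes the unit. Whether the downstream His tag is translated in frame is not stated.

The insert carries a glutamate-to-alanine substitution at residue 352. The record does not explain the role of this residue. Such a variant would typically be purified through its MBP or His tags and compared with the wild-type enzyme in biochemical assays.
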