Features (pLannotate 1.2.2; 22 found; start..end, strand, type, name):
    598..675     -  promoter       lacI promoter: lacI
    683..962     -  CDS            TcR (fragment): tetracycline efflux protein; tet; confers resistance to tetracycline
    984..1002    +  promoter       T7 promoter: promoter for bacteriophage T7 RNA polymerase
   1003..1027    +  protein_bind   lac operator: The lac repressor binds to the lac operator to inhibit transcription in E. coli. This inhibition can be relieved by adding lactose or isopropyl-β-D-thiogalactopyranoside (IPTG). lac repressor encoded by lacI
   1042..1064    +  RBS            RBS: efficient ribosome binding site from bacteriophage T7 gene 10 (Olins and Rangwala, 1989)
   1083..1099    +  CDS            capTEV™ (fragment): composite tag for in vivo biotinylation, TEV protease cleavage, and 6xHis tagging
   1110..1127    +  CDS            thrombin site: thrombin recognition and cleavage site
   1131..2231    +  CDS            MBP: maltose binding protein from E. coli; malE (mutated); This version of the gene does not encode a signal sequence, so MBP will remain in the cytosol.
   2244..2260    +  CDS            6xHis (fragment): 6xHis affinity tag
   3990..4007    +  CDS            9xHis (fragment): 9xHis affinity tag
   4017..4066    +  CDS            SET1 (fragment): solubility-enhancement tag derived from T7 phage gene 10B
   4074..4121    +  terminator     T7 terminator: transcription terminator for bacteriophage T7 RNA polymerase
   4158..4586    +  rep_origin     f1 ori (sequence partly withheld): f1 bacteriophage origin of replication; arrow indicates direction of (+) strand synthesis
   4639..4696    +  promoter       AmpR promoter (fragment): bla
   4705..5520    -  CDS            KanR: aminoglycoside phosphotransferase; aph(3')-Ia; confers resistance to kanamycin in bacteria or G418 (Geneticin®) in eukaryotes
   5642..6230    +  rep_origin     ori: high-copy-number ColE1/pMB1/pBR322/pUC origin of replication
   6416..6555    -  misc_feature   bom: basis of mobility region from pBR322
   6657..6848    -  CDS            rop: Rop protein, which maintains plasmids at low copy number; rop
   6865..7245    +  CDS            YPB1_ECOLX: Protein predicted: Swiss-Prot protein existence level 4. From Escherichia coli.
   7317..7608    -  CDS            TcR (fragment): tetracycline efflux protein; tet; confers resistance to tetracycline
   7623..7644    -  protein_bind   CAP binding site: CAP binding activates transcription in the presence of cAMP. E. coli catabolite activator protein
   7657..597     -  CDS            lacI (across the origin): lac repressor; lacI; The lac repressor binds to the lac operator to inhibit transcription in E. coli. This inhibition can be relieved by adding lactose or isopropyl-β-D-thiogalactopyranoside (IPTG).
>Addgene plasmid #112239 | pET-MBP-CreM_E352A | addgene full sequence | sequence record 216906 | Addgene NGS Result
AGCCAGACGCAGACGCGCCGAGACAGAACTTAATGGGCCCGCTAACAGCGCGATTTGCTGGTGACCCAAT
GCGACCAGATGCTCCACGCCCAGTCGCGTACCGTCTTCATGGGAGAAAATAATACTGTTGATGGGTGTCT
GGTCAGAGACATCAAGAAATAACGCCGGAACATTAGTGCAGGCAGCTTCCACAGCAATGGCATCCTGGTC
ATCCAGCGGATAGTTAATGATCAGCCCACTGACGCGTTGCGCGAGAAGATTGTGCACCGCCGCTTTACAG
GCTTCGACGCCGCTTCGTTCTACCATCGACACCACCACGCTGGCACCCAGTTGATCGGCGCGAGATTTAA
TCGCCGCGACAATTTGCGACGGCGCGTGCAGGGCCAGACTGGAGGTGGCAACGCCAATCAGCAACGACTG
TTTGCCCGCCAGTTGTTGTGCCACGCGGTTGGGAATGTAATTCAGCTCCGCCATCGCCGCTTCCACTTTT
TCCCGCGTTTTCGCAGAAACGTGGCTGGCCTGGTTCACCACGCGGGAAACGGTCTGATAAGAGACACCGG
CATACTCTGCGACATCGTATAACGTTACTGGTTTCACATTCACCACCCTGAATTGACTCTCTTCCGGGCG
CTATCATGCCATACCGCGAAAGGTTTTGCGCCATTCGATGGTGTCCGGGATCTCGACGCTCTCCCTTATG
CGACTCCTGCATTAGGAAGCAGCCCAGTAGTAGGTTGAGGCCGTTGAGCACCGCCGCCGCAAGGAATGGT
GCATGCAAGGAGATGGCGCCCAACAGTCCCCCGGCCACGGGGCCTGCCACCATACCCACGCCGAAACAAG
CGCTCATGAGCCCGAAGTGGCGAGCCCGATCTTCCCCATCGGTGATGTCGGCGATATAGGCGCCAGCAAC
CGCACCTGTGGCGCCGGTGATGCCGGCCACGATGCGTCCGGCGTAGAGGATCGAGATCTCGATCCCGCGA
AATTAATACGACTCACTATAGGGGAATTGTGAGCGGATAACAATTCCCCTCTAGAAATAATTTTGTTTAA
CTTTAAGAAGGAGATATACCATGGGCAGCAGCCATCATCATCATCATCACAGCAGCGGCCTGGTGCCGCG
CGGCAGCCATATGAAAATCGAAGAAGGTAAACTGGTAATCTGGATTAACGGCGATAAAGGCTATAACGGT
CTCGCTGAAGTCGGTAAGAAATTCGAGAAAGATACCGGAATTAAAGTCACCGTTGAGCATCCGGATAAAC
TGGAAGAGAAATTCCCACAGGTTGCGGCAACTGGCGATGGCCCTGACATTATCTTCTGGGCACACGACCG
CTTTGGTGGCTACGCTCAATCTGGCCTGTTGGCTGAAATCACCCCGGACAAAGCGTTCCAGGACAAGCTG
TATCCGTTTACCTGGGATGCCGTACGTTACAACGGCAAGCTGATTGCTTACCCGATCGCTGTTGAAGCGT
TATCGCTGATTTATAACAAAGATCTGCTGCCGAACCCGCCAAAAACCTGGGAAGAGATCCCGGCGCTGGA
TAAAGAACTGAAAGCGAAAGGTAAGAGCGCGCTGATGTTCAACCTGCAAGAACCGTACTTCACCTGGCCG
CTGATTGCTGCTGACGGGGGTTATGCGTTCAAGTATGAAAACGGCAAGTACGACATTAAAGACGTGGGCG
TGGATAACGCTGGCGCGAAAGCGGGTCTGACCTTCCTGGTTGACCTGATTAAAAACAAACACATGAATGC
AGACACCGATTACTCCATCGCAGAAGCTGCCTTTAATAAAGGCGAAACAGCGATGACCATCAACGGCCCG
TGGGCATGGTCCAACATCGACACCAGCAAAGTGAATTATGGTGTAACGGTACTGCCGACCTTCAAGGGTC
AACCATCCAAACCGTTCGTTGGCGTGCTGAGCGCAGGTATTAACGCCGCCAGTCCGAACAAAGAGCTGGC
GAAAGAGTTCCTCGAAAACTATCTGCTGACTGATGAAGGTCTGGAAGCGGTTAATAAAGACAAACCGCTG
GGTGCCGTAGCGCTGAAGTCTTACGAGGAAGAGTTGGCGAAAGATCCACGTATTGCCGCCACCATGGAAA
ACGCCCAGAAAGGTGAAATCATGCCGAACATCCCGCAGATGTCCGCTTTCTGGTATGCCGTGCGTACTGC
GGTGATCAACGCCGCCAGCGGTCGTCAGACTGTCGATGAAGCCCTGAAAGACGCGCAGACTAATTCGAGC
TCCCACCATCACCATCACCACGCGAATTCGGTACCGCTGGTTCCGCGTGGATCTGAGAACCTGTACTTCC
AATCCGGATCCGTGCACGCACTGCTGCGCCGGGTCACACGCGGGAACGGCTTCTACATCGGCGACCTCTT
CCACGCCGCCGCCGGCCACGACGCCACCACACCGGTCACGCTCGACCAGCCCCTTCAGTACGCCCCCGAG
CTCGGCACGCGCTTCACCGTCGGGCAGCTCGCCGAGCAGACGGACGAACTGGCCGCCCGGCTCTGGGCCG
CGGGCGTGCGGCCCACCGAACGGGTCGCGCTGTACAAGAAGGACAACTTCGACATCGCGCTGCACGCCTG
CGCCGCCGCGCGGATCGGCGCGGTCCCCGCCCTCCTGTCGCCCGCCCTGGAGGCCCCGGTCGTACGGACG
CTGCTCGACCGGCTCGACGGGCCGTGGCTGCTGACCGACGCGACGACCCTCGCCGGCCCCCTGGGGACGG
TGCTCGCACCGGCATCCGTACGAGCGGTCCTGCTGACGACCGGCACACCGGCGGAGGGCGCGCTTCCCGC
AGCCGGCGCGACCGGACCCGCTCGCGAAGGGGACGCGCCGCCGCCCGCTCCCGTCGTGCGGCTGGCCGAC
CACCGGGGCGCCCCGAAGCGGCCGCCCGTCTTCCTGCACCCGCGCCAGCCCTCGCTGATCACGCACAGCT
CGGGAACCACCGGCGTCCCCAAGCTGGCGGTGCACTGCCCCGAGGCGGGCTGGCACCGGCTGGTTCCGCA
GAAGGTCGTGTCCTGGCCGATCCGCGGCAAGGAGAAGGCGGCGCTGTGCATGACGTTCGTGCACTCGCGC
TTCTACCAGGGCCTGGCCATGTTCCTCAGCCACGGCAACCCGATGCTGATCGCCGTCGACCCCGACCCGA
GCCGGATCGGCCCGCTGTTCGCGCGCGAACGGCCCGGCTACATCGAGACCCACCCCAACACCTACGTCGA
CTGGGAAGCGCTGGCCGACGCCCCGGGCGAACCGCTCGCCGGCGTACGGGTCTTCGGTGCGACCTTCGAC
GCGATGCACCCCCGGACCATCCAGCGCATGCTCGGCGCCTCCCGGCGCACCCGCCCGCTGTTCGTCCAGT
TCTACGGCCAGTCGGCGATCGGCCCGATGGCCGGCCGCTGGTACACCCGGCGCTCGGCGGCCAGGATGAA
CGGCCGCTGCGTGGGGCTGCCGCTGCCCGGCTTCATCTCGCTGCGGGTGGTCGACGACGCCGGGAAGCGG
CTGCGCGGCGGGCGCACCGGCCACCTCGAAGTGCGCAGCAGGACGCGCATCCTCACCTACCTCGGCGAGG
ACCAGCGGTACGCGGAGCAATTGCACGACGGATGGTGGCGGGTGGGCGACATGGGCCGCCGCGACCGCTG
GGGCCTGCTGCACCTGCTGGACCGCGAGGTCGACCGGATCGGCGACCTGGAGAGCAGCCTGGCGGTGGAG
GACCTGCTGATGAGCCGCCTGGAGGAACTGCGCGAGGTGGTCCTGGTGCCCGGGGCGGACGGCGAACCGG
TCCCCGTCGTCGCCACCGTCGACGAGAGCCCGCTCGACGCGGCGCGCTGGCAGCGGGCGACCAGCGACCT
GCCGACGATGGCGCCGGTGCGCCAGTTCCGGTTCGAAGACCTGCCGCGCACGTCCACCCGCAAGATCCAG
AAACCGGAACTGGCCCGGCTGATCCAGGGCGTCCGGGCAACCGACCAGGGAGTGGGGGCATGACTCGAGC
ACCACCACCACCACCACTGAGATCCGGCTGCTAACAAAGCCCGAAAGGAAGCTGAGTTGGCTGCTGCCAC
CGCTGAGCAATAACTAGCATAACCCCTTGGGGCCTCTAAACGGGTCTTGAGGGGTTTTTTGCTGAAAGGA
GGAACTATATCCGGATTGGCGAATGGG
[124 nt withheld, positions 4158-4281]
C
[91 nt withheld, positions 4283-4373]
A
[49 nt withheld, positions 4375-4423]
CCTTTGACGTTGGAGTCCACGTTCTTT
[37 nt withheld, positions 4451-4487]
ACCCTATCTCGGTCTATTCTTTTGATTTATAAGGGATTTTGCCGATTTCGGCCTATTGGTTAAAAAATGA
GCTGATTTAACAAAAATTTAACGCGAATTTTAACAAAATATTAACGCTTACAATTTAGGTGGCACTTTTC
GGGGAAATGTGCGCGGAACCCCTATTTGTTTATTTTTCTAAATACATTCAAATATGTATCCGCTCATGAA
TTAATTCTTAGAAAAACTCATCGAGCATCAAATGAAACTGCAATTTATTCATATCAGGATTATCAATACC
ATATTTTTGAAAAAGCCGTTTCTGTAATGAAGGAGAAAACTCACCGAGGCAGTTCCATAGGATGGCAAGA
TCCTGGTATCGGTCTGCGATTCCGACTCGTCCAACATCAATACAACCTATTAATTTCCCCTCGTCAAAAA
TAAGGTTATCAAGTGAGAAATCACCATGAGTGACGACTGAATCCGGTGAGAATGGCAAAAGTTTATGCAT
TTCTTTCCAGACTTGTTCAACAGGCCAGCCATTACGCTCGTCATCAAAATCACTCGCATCAACCAAACCG
TTATTCATTCGTGATTGCGCCTGAGCGAGACGAAATACGCGATCGCTGTTAAAAGGACAATTACAAACAG
GAATCGAATGCAACCGGCGCAGGAACACTGCCAGCGCATCAACAATATTTTCACCTGAATCAGGATATTC
TTCTAATACCTGGAATGCTGTTTTCCCGGGGATCGCAGTGGTGAGTAACCATGCATCATCAGGAGTACGG
ATAAAATGCTTGATGGTCGGAAGAGGCATAAATTCCGTCAGCCAGTTTAGTCTGACCATCTCATCTGTAA
CATCATTGGCAACGCTACCTTTGCCATGTTTCAGAAACAACTCTGGCGCATCGGGCTTCCCATACAATCG
ATAGATTGTCGCACCTGATTGCCCGACATTATCGCGAGCCCATTTATACCCATATAAATCAGCATCCATG
TTGGAATTTAATCGCGGCCTAGAGCAAGACGTTTCCCGTTGAATATGGCTCATAACACCCCTTGTATTAC
TGTTTATGTAAGCAGACAGTTTTATTGTTCATGACCAAAATCCCTTAACGTGAGTTTTCGTTCCACTGAG
CGTCAGACCCCGTAGAAAAGATCAAAGGATCTTCTTGAGATCCTTTTTTTCTGCGCGTAATCTGCTGCTT
GCAAACAAAAAAACCACCGCTACCAGCGGTGGTTTGTTTGCCGGATCAAGAGCTACCAACTCTTTTTCCG
AAGGTAACTGGCTTCAGCAGAGCGCAGATACCAAATACTGTCCTTCTAGTGTAGCCGTAGTTAGGCCACC
ACTTCAAGAACTCTGTAGCACCGCCTACATACCTCGCTCTGCTAATCCTGTTACCAGTGGCTGCTGCCAG
TGGCGATAAGTCGTGTCTTACCGGGTTGGACTCAAGACGATAGTTACCGGATAAGGCGCAGCGGTCGGGC
TGAACGGGGGGTTCGTGCACACAGCCCAGCTTGGAGCGAACGACCTACACCGAACTGAGATACCTACAGC
GTGAGCTATGAGAAAGCGCCACGCTTCCCGAAGGGAGAAAGGCGGACAGGTATCCGGTAAGCGGCAGGGT
CGGAACAGGAGAGCGCACGAGGGAGCTTCCAGGGGGAAACGCCTGGTATCTTTATAGTCCTGTCGGGTTT
CGCCACCTCTGACTTGAGCGTCGATTTTTGTGATGCTCGTCAGGGGGGCGGAGCCTATGGAAAAACGCCA
GCAACGCGGCCTTTTTACGGTTCCTGGCCTTTTGCTGGCCTTTTGCTCACATGTTCTTTCCTGCGTTATC
CCCTGATTCTGTGGATAACCGTATTACCGCCTTTGAGTGAGCTGATACCGCTCGCCGCAGCCGAACGACC
GAGCGCAGCGAGTCAGTGAGCGAGGAAGCGGAAGAGCGCCTGATGCGGTATTTTCTCCTTACGCATCTGT
GCGGTATTTCACACCGCAATGGTGCACTCTCAGTACAATCTGCTCTGATGCCGCATAGTTAAGCCAGTAT
ACACTCCGCTATCGCTACGTGACTGGGTCATGGCTGCGCCCCGACACCCGCCAACACCCGCTGACGCGCC
CTGACGGGCTTGTCTGCTCCCGGCATCCGCTTACAGACAAGCTGTGACCGTCTCCGGGAGCTGCATGTGT
CAGAGGTTTTCACCGTCATCACCGAAACGCGCGAGGCAGCTGCGGTAAAGCTCATCAGCGTGGTCGTGAA
GCGATTCACAGATGTCTGCCTGTTCATCCGCGTCCAGCTCGTTGAGTTTCTCCAGAAGCGTTAATGTCTG
GCTTCTGATAAAGCGGGCCATGTTAAGGGCGGTTTTTTCCTGTTTGGTCACTGATGCCTCCGTGTAAGGG
GGATTTCTGTTCATGGGGGTAATGATACCGATGAAACGAGAGAGGATGCTCACGATACGGGTTACTGATG
ATGAACATGCCCGGTTACTGGAACGTTGTGAGGGTAAACAACTGGCGGTATGGATGCGGCGGGACCAGAG
AAAAATCACTCAGGGTCAATGCCAGCGCTTCGTTAATACAGATGTAGGTGTTCCACAGGGTAGCCAGCAG
CATCCTGCGATGCAGATCCGGAACATAATGGTGCAGGGCGCTGACTTCCGCGTTTCCAGACTTTACGAAA
CACGGAAACCGAAGACCATTCATGTTGTTGCTCAGGTCGCAGACGTTTTGCAGCAGCAGTCGCTTCACGT
TCGCTCGCGTATCGGTGATTCATTCTGCTAACCAGTAAGGCAACCCCGCCAGCCTAGCCGGGTCCTCAAC
GACAGGAGCACGATCATGCGCACCCGTGGGGCCGCCATGCCGGCGATAATGGCCTGCTTCTCGCCGAAAC
GTTTGGTGGCGGGACCAGTGACGAAGGCTTGAGCGAGGGCGTGCAAGATTCCGAATACCGCAAGCGACAG
GCCGATCATCGTCGCGCTCCAGCGAAAGCGGTCCTCGCCGAAAATGACCCAGAGCGCTGCCGGCACCTGT
CCTACGAGTTGCATGATAAAGAAGACAGTCATAAGTGCGGCGACGATAGTCATGCCCCGCGCCCACCGGA
AGGAGCTGACTGGGTTGAAGGCTCTCAAGGGCATCGGTCGAGATCCCGGTGCCTAATGAGTGAGCTAACT
TACATTAATTGCGTTGCGCTCACTGCCCGCTTTCCAGTCGGGAAACCTGTCGTGCCAGCTGCATTAATGA
ATCGGCCAACGCGCGGGGAGAGGCGGTTTGCGTATTGGGCGCCAGGGTGGTTTTTCTTTTCACCAGTGAG
ACGGGCAACAGCTGATTGCCCTTCACCGCCTGGCCCTGAGAGAGTTGCAGCAAGCGGTCCACGCTGGTTT
GCCCCAGCAGGCGAAAATCCTGTTTGATGGTGGTTAACGGCGGGATATAACATGAGCTGTCTTCGGTATC
GTCGTATCCCACTACCGAGATATCCGCACCAACGCGCAGCCCGGACTCGGTAATGGCGCGCATTGCGCCC
AGCGCCATCTGATCGTTGGCAACCAGCATCGCAGTGGGAACGATGCCCTCATTCAGCATTTGCATGGTTT
GTTGAAAACCGGACATGGCACTCCAGTCGCCTTCCCGTTCCGCTATCGGCTGAATTTGATTGCGAGTGAG
ATATTTATGCCAGCC
